Addgene plasmid #138737: pHIE056 ZF43x6-S mKate2 EF1a VP16-ZF43 EF1a EBFP2-P2A-BlastR
Purpose: Integration Vector, assembled with pHIE048 (TUPV1), pJM466 (TUPV2), pJM452 (TUPV3), pPD613
Depositing lab: Joshua Leonard. Depositing organization: Northwestern University. Publication: The COMET toolkit for composing customizable genetic programs in mammalian cells. Donahue PS, Draut JW, Muldoon JJ, Edelstein HI, Bagheri N, Leonard JN. Nat Commun. 2020 Feb 7;11(1):779. doi: 10.1038/s41467-019-14147-5. PubMed 32034124.
Backbone
  Vector backbone: pPD630 Integration Vector
  Vector type: Mammalian Expression, Synthetic Biology
Growth in bacteria
  Bacterial resistance: Kanamycin, 50 μg/mL
  Growth temperature: 30°C
  Growth strain: NEB Stable
  Copy number: High Copy
Gene/Insert
  Gene/Insert name: ZF43x6-Spaced
  Species: Synthetic
  Cloning method: Restriction Enzyme; 5′ cloning site unknown (unknown if destroyed)
Terms and licenses: Academic/Nonprofit Terms; Industry Terms: Not Available to Industry
Depositor comments: Leonard lab plasmid reference number: L1539
How to cite: pHIE056 ZF43x6-S mKate2 EF1a VP16-ZF43 EF1a EBFP2-P2A-BlastR was a gift from Joshua Leonard (Addgene plasmid # 138737 ; http://n2t.net/addgene:138737 ; RRID:Addgene_138737)
