[The description below was written by a language model from this plasmid's Addgene catalogue record and pLannotate feature annotations shown in this document.]
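Description:
pHIE056 is a 13.5 kb mammalian expression and synthetic biology plasmid built on the pPD630 integration vector backbone, assembled from three transcription-unit positioning vectors and belonging to the COMET toolkit of zinc-finger-based transcriptional parts. It is maintained in bacteria through a high-copy ColE1/pUC-type origin and a kanamycin resistance gene. The repeated EF-1α and bGH poly(A) elements probably explain its propagation in a recombination-tolerant strain at reduced temperature.

The payload is a self-contained activator and reporter circuit arranged as tandem transcription units, each terminated by a bGH polyadenylation signal and separated by repeated spacer regions that annotate as short multiple-cloning-site fragments. In the first unit, the named insert, a synthetic promoter carrying six spaced ZF43 binding sites (ZF43x6-S), drives the red fluorescent protein mKate2; the promoter itself is not annotated in the feature table. In the second unit, an EF-1α promoter with its intron expresses the synthetic activator, a FLAG-tagged VP16 activation domain fused to the ZF43 zinc-finger domain, which should bind the ZF43 sites and switch on mKate2. In the third unit, a second EF-1α promoter drives EBFP2 linked by a P2A peptide to blasticidin S deaminase, giving a blue fluorescent marker and blasticidin selection from one transcript. The short TRE3GV hits downstream of each EF-1α intron are likely annotation fragments rather than functional Tet-responsive promoters.

Upstream of these units lies a puromycin resistance gene with a rabbit β-globin poly(A) signal and no annotated promoter, which may act as a promoter-trap marker for site-specific integration. However, the record names neither the recombinase sites nor the landing-pad system. The plasmid is intended for generating stable cell lines that carry this COMET program.
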