Features (pLannotate 1.2.2; 26 found; start..end, strand, type, name):
    646..671     -  misc_feature   MCS (fragment): pBluescript multiple cloning site
   1079..1678    +  CDS            PuroR: puromycin N-acetyltransferase; pac from Streptomyces alboniger; confers resistance to puromycin
   1708..1785    +  CDS            HBB (fragment): HBB_PONPY - Experimental evidence at transcript level: Swiss-Prot protein existence level 2. Involved in oxygen transport from the lung to the various peripheral tissues. From Pongo pygmaeus (Bornean orangutan).
   1856..1911    +  polyA_signal   β-globin poly(A) signal: rabbit β-globin polyadenylation signal (Gil and Proudfoot, 1987)
   2572..2597    -  misc_feature   MCS (fragment): pBluescript multiple cloning site
   3223..3918    +  CDS            mKate2: mKate2 is a basic (constitutively fluorescent) red fluorescent protein published in 2009, derived from Entacmaea quadricolor. It is reported to be a rapidly-maturing monomer with moderate acid sensitivity.
   3972..4083    +  polyA_signal   bGH poly(A) signal: bovine growth hormone polyadenylation signal
   4568..4593    -  misc_feature   MCS (fragment): pBluescript multiple cloning site
   5264..5475    +  promoter       EF-1α core promoter: core promoter for human elongation factor EF-1α
   5476..5589    +  intron         EF-1α intron A (fragment): intron upstream of the start codon of human EF-1α
   6215..6418    +  intron         EF-1α intron A: truncated intron upstream of the start codon of human EF-1α
   6427..6461    +  promoter       TRE3GV promoter (fragment): 3rd-generation Tet-responsive promoter that can be activated by binding of Tet-On® 3G, optimized for retroviral and lentiviral vectors
   6579..6602    +  CDS            3xFLAG (fragment): three tandem FLAG® epitope tags
   6666..6899    +  CDS            VP16_HHV11 (fragment): Experimental evidence at protein level: Swiss-Prot protein existence level 1. May play a role in the aggregation of tegument proteins around nucleocapsids during virus morphogenesis. From Human herpesvirus 1 (strain 17) (HHV-1) (Human herpes simplex virus 1).
   7226..7337    +  polyA_signal   bGH poly(A) signal: bovine growth hormone polyadenylation signal
   7822..7847    -  misc_feature   MCS (fragment): pBluescript multiple cloning site
   8518..8729    +  promoter       EF-1α core promoter: core promoter for human elongation factor EF-1α
   8730..8843    +  intron         EF-1α intron A (fragment): intron upstream of the start codon of human EF-1α
   9469..9672    +  intron         EF-1α intron A: truncated intron upstream of the start codon of human EF-1α
   9681..9715    +  promoter       TRE3GV promoter (fragment): 3rd-generation Tet-responsive promoter that can be activated by binding of Tet-On® 3G, optimized for retroviral and lentiviral vectors
   9788..10504   +  CDS            EBFP2: EBFP2 is a basic (constitutively fluorescent) blue fluorescent protein published in 2007, derived from Aequorea victoria. It is reported to be a rapidly-maturing monomer with moderate acid sensitivity.
  10601..10999   +  CDS            BSD: blasticidin S deaminase; Aspergillus terreus BSD; confers resistance to blasticidin
  11050..11161   +  polyA_signal   bGH poly(A) signal: bovine growth hormone polyadenylation signal
  11646..11671   -  misc_feature   MCS (fragment): pBluescript multiple cloning site
  12133..12942   -  CDS            KanR: aminoglycoside phosphotransferase; aph(3')-Ia; confers resistance to kanamycin in bacteria or G418 (Geneticin®) in eukaryotes
  13101..162     -  rep_origin     ori (across the origin): high-copy-number ColE1/pMB1/pBR322/pUC origin of replication
>Addgene plasmid #138737 | pHIE056 ZF43x6-S mKate2 EF1a VP16-ZF43 EF1a EBFP2-P2A-BlastR | addgene full sequence | sequence record 319491 | Addgene NGS Result
GGCTACACTAGAAGAACAGTATTTGGTATCTGCGCTCTGCTGAAGCCAGTTACCTTCGGAAAAAGAGTTG
GTAGCTCTTGATCCGGCAAACAAACCACCGCTGGTAGCGGTGGTTTTTTTGTTTGCAAGCAGCAGATTAC
GCGCAGAAAAAAAGGATCTCAAGAAGATCCTTTGATCTTTTCTACGGGGTCTGACGCTCAGTGGAACGAA
AACTCACGTTAAGGGATTTTGGTCATGAGATTATCAAAAAGGATCTTCACCTAGATCCTTTCTCGAGCTT
TCGGAGTGAGATGGAGTGGCCACTGTGGAACTGGGCCTAGCATCGCGATAAGCTCTAGAGGGACAGCCCC
CCCCCAAAGCCCCCAGGGATGTAATTACGTCCCTCCCCCGCTAGGGGGCAGCAGCGAGCCGCCCGGGGCT
CCGCTCCGGTCCGGCGCTCCCCCCGCATCCCCGAGCCGGCAGCGTGCGGGGACAGCCCGGGCACGGGGAA
GGTGGCACGGGATCGCTTTCCTCTGAACGCTTCTCGCTGCTCTTTGAGCCTGCAGACACCTGGGGGGATA
CGGGGAAAAAGCTTTAGGCTGAAAGAGAGATTTAGAATGACAGAATCATAGAACGGCCTGCGTACGGATG
GGGCTCTAGCTCTAGAGCTTGATATCGAATTCCTGCAGCCCCGCTAGAGGGACAGCCCCCCCCCAAAGCC
CCCAGGGATGTAATTACGTCCCTCCCCCGCTAGGGGGCAGCAGCGAGCCGCCCGGGGCTCCGCTCCGGTC
CGGCGCTCCCCCCGCATCCCCGAGCCGGCAGCGTGCGGGGACAGCCCGGGCACGGGGAAGGTGGCACGGG
ATCGCTTTCCTCTGAACGCTTCTCGCTGCTCTTTGAGCCTGCAGACACCTGGGGGGATACGGGGAAAAAG
CTTTAGGCTGAAAGAGAGATTTAGAATGACAGAATCATAGAACGGCCTGGGCGCGCCTGGTGGCGAACGA
TCAACAGACGGGAGATCTACTATTGGGACAGCAGAGATCCAGTTGGTAATGGCTTGTCGACGACGGCGGT
CTCCGTCGTCAGGATCATAGGTGCCACCATGACCGAGTACAAGCCCACGGTGCGCCTCGCCACCCGCGAC
GACGTCCCCCGGGCCGTACGCACCCTCGCCGCCGCGTTCGCCGACTACCCCGCCACGCGCCACACCGTCG
ACCCGGACCGCCACATCGAGCGGGTCACCGAGCTGCAAGAACTCTTCCTCACGCGCGTCGGGCTCGACAT
CGGCAAGGTGTGGGTCGCGGACGACGGCGCCGCGGTGGCGGTCTGGACCACGCCGGAGAGCGTCGAAGCG
GGGGCGGTGTTCGCCGAGATCGGCCCGCGCATGGCCGAGTTGAGCGGTTCCCGGCTGGCCGCGCAGCAAC
AGATGGAAGGCCTCCTGGCGCCGCACCGGCCCAAGGAGCCCGCGTGGTTCCTGGCCACCGTCGGCGTCTC
GCCCGACCACCAGGGCAAGGGTCTGGGCAGCGCCGTCGTGCTCCCCGGAGTGGAGGCGGCCGAGCGCGCC
GGGGTGCCCGCCTTCCTGGAGACATCCGCGCCCCGCAACCTCCCCTTCTACGAGCGGCTCGGCTTCACCG
TCACCGCCGACGTCGAGGTGCCCGAAGGACCGCGCACCTGGTGCATGACCCGCAAGCCCGGTGCCTGAGC
TTCCACTGGATTGTACAATTACCAACTGAATTCACTCCTCAGGTGCAGGCTGCCTATCAGAAGGTGGTGG
CTGGTGTGGCCAATGCCCTGGCTCACAAATACCACTGAGATCTTTTTCCCTCTGCCAAAAATTATGGGGA
CATCATGAAGCCCCTTGAGCATCTGACTTCTGGCTAATAAAGGAAATTTATTTTCATTGCAATAGTGTGT
TGGAATTTTTTGTGTCTCTCACTCGGAAGGACATATGGGAGGGCAAATCATTTAAAACATCAGAATGAGT
ATTTGGTTTAGAGTTTGGCAACATATGCCCATATGCTGGCTGCCATGAACAAAGGTTGGCTATAAAGAGG
TCATCAGTATATGAAACAGCCCCCTGCTGTCCATTCCTTATTCCATAGAAAAGCCTTGACTTGAGGTTAG
ATTTTTTTTATATTTTGTTTTGTGTTATTTTTTTCTTTAACATCCCTAAAATTTTCCTTACATGTTTTAC
TAGCCAGATTTTTCCTCCTCTCCTGACTACTCCCAGTCATAGCTGTCCCTCTTCTCTTATGGAGATCCGG
GCCTAGCATCGCGATAAGCTCTAGAGGGACAGCCCCCCCCCAAAGCCCCCAGGGATGTAATTACGTCCCT
CCCCCGCTAGGGGGCAGCAGCGAGCCGCCCGGGGCTCCGCTCCGGTCCGGCGCTCCCCCCGCATCCCCGA
GCCGGCAGCGTGCGGGGACAGCCCGGGCACGGGGAAGGTGGCACGGGATCGCTTTCCTCTGAACGCTTCT
CGCTGCTCTTTGAGCCTGCAGACACCTGGGGGGATACGGGGAAAAAGCTTTAGGCTGAAAGAGAGATTTA
GAATGACAGAATCATAGAACGGCCTGCGTACGGATGGGGCTCTAGCTCTAGAGCTTGATATCGAATTCCT
GCAGCCCCGCTAGAGGGACAGCCCCCCCCCAAAGCCCCCAGGGATGTAATTACGTCCCTCCCCCGCTAGG
GGGCAGCAGCGAGCCGCCCGGGGCTCCGCTCCGGTCCGGCGCTCCCCCCGCATCCCCGAGCCGGCAGCGT
GCGGGGACAGCCCGGGCACGGGGAAGGTGGCACGGGATCGCTTTCCTCTGAACGCTTCTCGCTGCTCTTT
GAGCCTGCAGACACCTGGGGGGATACGGGGAAAAAGCTTTAGGCTGAAAGAGAGATTTAGAATGACAGAA
TCATAGAACGGCCTGGGCGCGCCTGGTGGCGAACGATCAACAGACGGGAGATTGCCAAGGTCTTGACAAA
CGAGTGCTAGTACAAGATCGCGTCGACGGATCGGGAGATCTGAATTCGGATCCAGAGTGAGGACTACCTA
TAGAAGTAAGAGTGAGGACAATCGTATACAAGTAGATCCAGAGTGAGGACTACCTATAGAAGTAAGAGTG
AGGACAATCGTATACAAGTAGATCCAGAGTGAGGACTACCTATAGAAGTAAGAGTGAGGACAATCGTATA
CAAGTAGATCCCTCTAGAGGGTATATAATGGGGGCCACTAGTCTACTACCAGAGCTCATCGCTAGCGCCA
CCATGGTGAGCGAGCTGATTAAGGAGAACATGCACATGAAGCTGTATATGGAGGGCACCGTGAACAACCA
CCACTTCAAGTGTACCTCCGAGGGCGAAGGCAAGCCCTACGAGGGCACCCAGACCATGAGAATCAAGGCG
GTCGAGGGCGGCCCTCTCCCCTTCGCCTTCGACATCCTGGCTACCAGCTTCATGTACGGCAGCAAAACCT
TCATCAACCACACCCAGGGCATCCCCGACTTCTTTAAGCAGTCCTTCCCCGAGGGCTTCACATGGGAGAG
AGTCACCACATACGAAGATGGGGGCGTGCTGACCGCTACCCAGGACACCAGCCTCCAGGACGGCTGCCTC
ATCTACAACGTCAAGATCAGAGGGGTGAACTTCCCATCCAACGGCCCTGTGATGCAGAAGAAAACACTCG
GCTGGGAGGCCTCCACCGAAACCCTGTACCCCGCTGACGGCGGCCTGGAAGGCAGAGCCGACATGGCCCT
GAAGCTCGTGGGCGGGGGCCACCTGATCTGCAACTTGAAAACCACATACAGATCCAAGAAACCCGCTAAG
AACCTCAAGATGCCCGGCGTCTACTATGTGGACAGGAGACTGGAAAGAATCAAGGAGGCCGACAAAGAAA
CCTACGTCGAGCAGCACGAGGTGGCTGTGGCCAGATACTGCGACCTCCCTAGCAAACTGGGGCACAGATG
AGCGGCCGCTCGAGTCTAGAGGGCCCGTTTAAACCCGCTGATCAGCCTCGACTGTGCCTTCTAGTTGCCA
GCCATCTGTTGTTTGCCCCTCCCCCGTGCCTTCCTTGACCCTGGAAGGTGCCACTCCCACTGTCCTTTCC
TAATAAAATGAGGAAATTGCATCGCATTGTCTGAGTAGGTGTCATTCTATTCTGGGGGGTGGGGTGGGGC
AGGACAGCAAGGGGGAGGATTGGGAAGTCAATAGCAGGCATGCTGGGGATGCGGTGGGCTCTATGGCTTC
TGAGGCAGGTCGAGGGTACATGCGCCTTACTCCTTGTGAGCGCATCGCGATAAGCTCTAGAGGGACAGCC
CCCCCCCAAAGCCCCCAGGGATGTAATTACGTCCCTCCCCCGCTAGGGGGCAGCAGCGAGCCGCCCGGGG
CTCCGCTCCGGTCCGGCGCTCCCCCCGCATCCCCGAGCCGGCAGCGTGCGGGGACAGCCCGGGCACGGGG
AAGGTGGCACGGGATCGCTTTCCTCTGAACGCTTCTCGCTGCTCTTTGAGCCTGCAGACACCTGGGGGGA
TACGGGGAAAAAGCTTTAGGCTGAAAGAGAGATTTAGAATGACAGAATCATAGAACGGCCTGCGTACGGA
TGGGGCTCTAGCTCTAGAGCTTGATATCGAATTCCTGCAGCCCCGCTAGAGGGACAGCCCCCCCCCAAAG
CCCCCAGGGATGTAATTACGTCCCTCCCCCGCTAGGGGGCAGCAGCGAGCCGCCCGGGGCTCCGCTCCGG
TCCGGCGCTCCCCCCGCATCCCCGAGCCGGCAGCGTGCGGGGACAGCCCGGGCACGGGGAAGGTGGCACG
GGATCGCTTTCCTCTGAACGCTTCTCGCTGCTCTTTGAGCCTGCAGACACCTGGGGGGATACGGGGAAAA
AGCTTTAGGCTGAAAGAGAGATTTAGAATGACAGAATCATAGAACGGCCTGGGCGCGCCTGGTGGCGAAC
GATCAACAGACGGGAGAGGGCAAAACCGATGTTGACGGACTAATCCTGACAAGATCTGGGGAGGTCGCTG
AGTAGTGCGCGAGCAAAATTTAAGCTACAACAAGGCAAGGCTTGACCGACAATTGCATGAAGAATCTGCT
TAGGGTTAGGCGTTTTGCGCTGCTTCGCGATGTACGGGCCAGATATACGCGTGAGTAATTCATACAAAAG
GACTCGCCCCTGCCTTGGGGAATCCCAGGGACCGTCGTTAAACTCCCACTAACGTAGAACCCAGAGATCG
CTGCGTTCCCGCCCCCTCACCCGCCCGCTCTCGTCATCACTGAGGTGGAGAAGAGCATGCGTGAGGCTCC
GGTGCCCGTCAGTGGGCAGAGCGCACATCGCCCACAGTCCCCGAGAAGTTGGGGGGAGGGGTCGGCAATT
GAACCGGTGCCTAGAGAAGGTGGCGCGGGGTAAACTGGGAAAGTGATGTCGTGTACTGGCTCCGCCTTTT
TCCCGAGGGTGGGGGAGAACCGTATATAAGTGCAGTAGTCGCCGTGAACGTTCTTTTTCGCAACGGGTTT
GCCGCCAGAACACAGGTAAGTGCCGTGTGTGGTTCCCGCGGGCCTGGCCTCTTTACGGGTTATGGCCCTT
GCGTGCCTTGAATTACTTCCACGCCCCTGGCTGCAGTACGTGATTCTTGATCCCGAGCTTCGGGTTGGAA
GTGGGTGGGAGAGTTCGAGGCCTTGCGCTTAAGGAGCCCCTTCGCCTCGTGCTTGAGTTGAGGCCTGGCT
TGGGCGCTGGGGCCGCCGCGTGCGAATCTGGTGGCACCTTCGCGCCTGTCTCGCTGCTTTCGATAAGTCT
CTAGCCATTTAAAATTTTTGATGACCTGCTGCGACGCTTTTTTTCTGGCAAGATAGTCTTGTAAATGCGG
GCCAAGATCTGCACACTGGTATTTCGGTTTTTGGGGCCGCGGGCGGCGACGGGGCCCGTGCGTCCCAGCG
CACATGTTCGGCGAGGCGGGGCCTGCGAGCGCGGCCACCGAGAATCGGACGGGGGTAGTCTCAAGCTGGC
CGGCCTGCTCTGGTGCCTGGCCTCGCGCCGCCGTGTATCGCCCCGCCCTGGGCGGCAAGGCTGGCCCGGT
CGGCACCAGTTGCGTGAGCGGAAAGATGGCCGCTTCCCGGCCCTGCTGCAGGGAGCTCAAAATGGAGGAC
GCGGCGCTCGGGAGAGCGGGCGGGTGAGTCACCCACACAAAGGAAAAGGGCCTTTCCGTCCTCAGCCGTC
GCTTCATGTGACTCCACGGAGTACCGGGCGCCGTCCAGGCACCTCGATTAGTTCTCGAGCTTTTGGAGTA
CGTCGTCTTTAGGTTGGGGGGAGGGGTTTTATGCGATGGAGTTTCCCCACACTGAGTGGGTGGAGACTGA
AGTTAGGCCAGCTTGGCACTTGATGTAATTCTCCTTGGAATTTGCCCTTTTTGAGTTTGGATCTTGGTTC
ATTCTCAAGCCTCAGACAGTGGTTCAAAGTTTTTTTCTTCCATTTCAGGTGTCGTGAGAGCTCGTTTAGT
GAACCGTCAGATCGCCTGGAGACGCCATCCACGCTGTTTTGACCTCCATAGAAGAGACCGGGACCGATCC
AAATTCTCGAGGCTAGCGCCACCATGGATTATAAGGATCACGATGGCGACTACAAGGACCACGATATTGA
CTACAAAGACGATGACGATAAAATGGCTCCTAAGAAAAAGCGCAAAGTCGGTATCCATGGCGTTCCCGTC
GACGGTGGACTGCAGGCCCCACCAACCGATGTTTCTTTAGGTGATGAGTTACATTTGGACGGTGAGGACG
TAGCTATGGCACATGCAGATGCCTTAGACGATTTTGACTTGGATATGTTAGGAGATGGAGATTCACCAGG
ACCTGGTTTCACACCACACGATTCAGCTCCATACGGTGCTTTGGACATGGCCGATTTCGAATTTGAACAG
ATGTTTACTGATGCCTTGGGTATAGACGAATACGGTGGTGGAGCTAGACCCGGGGAGCGCCCCTTCCAGT
GTCGCATTTGCATGCGGAACTTTTCGCGCCAGGACAGGCTTGACAGGCATACCCGTACTCATACCGGTGA
AAAACCGTTTCAGTGTCGGATCTGTATGCGAAATTTCTCCCAGAAGGAGCACTTGGCGGGGCATCTACGT
ACGCACACCGGCGAGAAGCCATTCCAATGCCGAATATGCATGCGCAACTTCAGTCGCCGCGACAACCTGA
ACCGGCACCTAAAAACCCACCTGAGAGGATCTTAAGCGGCCGCTCGAGTCTAGAGGGCCCGTTTAAACCC
GCTGATCAGCCTCGACTGTGCCTTCTAGTTGCCAGCCATCTGTTGTTTGCCCCTCCCCCGTGCCTTCCTT
GACCCTGGAAGGTGCCACTCCCACTGTCCTTTCCTAATAAAATGAGGAAATTGCATCGCATTGTCTGAGT
AGGTGTCATTCTATTCTGGGGGGTGGGGTGGGGCAGGACAGCAAGGGGGAGGATTGGGAAGTCAATAGCA
GGCATGCTGGGGATGCGGTGGGCTCTATGGCTTCTGAGGCAGGTCGAAGAACTATTTCCTGGCTGTTACG
CGAGCGCATCGCGATAAGCTCTAGAGGGACAGCCCCCCCCCAAAGCCCCCAGGGATGTAATTACGTCCCT
CCCCCGCTAGGGGGCAGCAGCGAGCCGCCCGGGGCTCCGCTCCGGTCCGGCGCTCCCCCCGCATCCCCGA
GCCGGCAGCGTGCGGGGACAGCCCGGGCACGGGGAAGGTGGCACGGGATCGCTTTCCTCTGAACGCTTCT
CGCTGCTCTTTGAGCCTGCAGACACCTGGGGGGATACGGGGAAAAAGCTTTAGGCTGAAAGAGAGATTTA
GAATGACAGAATCATAGAACGGCCTGCGTACGGATGGGGCTCTAGCTCTAGAGCTTGATATCGAATTCCT
GCAGCCCCGCTAGAGGGACAGCCCCCCCCCAAAGCCCCCAGGGATGTAATTACGTCCCTCCCCCGCTAGG
GGGCAGCAGCGAGCCGCCCGGGGCTCCGCTCCGGTCCGGCGCTCCCCCCGCATCCCCGAGCCGGCAGCGT
GCGGGGACAGCCCGGGCACGGGGAAGGTGGCACGGGATCGCTTTCCTCTGAACGCTTCTCGCTGCTCTTT
GAGCCTGCAGACACCTGGGGGGATACGGGGAAAAAGCTTTAGGCTGAAAGAGAGATTTAGAATGACAGAA
TCATAGAACGGCCTGGGCGCGCCTGGTGGCGAACGATCAACAGACGGGAGAGGACTAAATAGTAGTTCAG
ACGCCGTTAAGCGCAAGATCTGGGGAGGTCGCTGAGTAGTGCGCGAGCAAAATTTAAGCTACAACAAGGC
AAGGCTTGACCGACAATTGCATGAAGAATCTGCTTAGGGTTAGGCGTTTTGCGCTGCTTCGCGATGTACG
GGCCAGATATACGCGTGAGTAATTCATACAAAAGGACTCGCCCCTGCCTTGGGGAATCCCAGGGACCGTC
GTTAAACTCCCACTAACGTAGAACCCAGAGATCGCTGCGTTCCCGCCCCCTCACCCGCCCGCTCTCGTCA
TCACTGAGGTGGAGAAGAGCATGCGTGAGGCTCCGGTGCCCGTCAGTGGGCAGAGCGCACATCGCCCACA
GTCCCCGAGAAGTTGGGGGGAGGGGTCGGCAATTGAACCGGTGCCTAGAGAAGGTGGCGCGGGGTAAACT
GGGAAAGTGATGTCGTGTACTGGCTCCGCCTTTTTCCCGAGGGTGGGGGAGAACCGTATATAAGTGCAGT
AGTCGCCGTGAACGTTCTTTTTCGCAACGGGTTTGCCGCCAGAACACAGGTAAGTGCCGTGTGTGGTTCC
CGCGGGCCTGGCCTCTTTACGGGTTATGGCCCTTGCGTGCCTTGAATTACTTCCACGCCCCTGGCTGCAG
TACGTGATTCTTGATCCCGAGCTTCGGGTTGGAAGTGGGTGGGAGAGTTCGAGGCCTTGCGCTTAAGGAG
CCCCTTCGCCTCGTGCTTGAGTTGAGGCCTGGCTTGGGCGCTGGGGCCGCCGCGTGCGAATCTGGTGGCA
CCTTCGCGCCTGTCTCGCTGCTTTCGATAAGTCTCTAGCCATTTAAAATTTTTGATGACCTGCTGCGACG
CTTTTTTTCTGGCAAGATAGTCTTGTAAATGCGGGCCAAGATCTGCACACTGGTATTTCGGTTTTTGGGG
CCGCGGGCGGCGACGGGGCCCGTGCGTCCCAGCGCACATGTTCGGCGAGGCGGGGCCTGCGAGCGCGGCC
ACCGAGAATCGGACGGGGGTAGTCTCAAGCTGGCCGGCCTGCTCTGGTGCCTGGCCTCGCGCCGCCGTGT
ATCGCCCCGCCCTGGGCGGCAAGGCTGGCCCGGTCGGCACCAGTTGCGTGAGCGGAAAGATGGCCGCTTC
CCGGCCCTGCTGCAGGGAGCTCAAAATGGAGGACGCGGCGCTCGGGAGAGCGGGCGGGTGAGTCACCCAC
ACAAAGGAAAAGGGCCTTTCCGTCCTCAGCCGTCGCTTCATGTGACTCCACGGAGTACCGGGCGCCGTCC
AGGCACCTCGATTAGTTCTCGAGCTTTTGGAGTACGTCGTCTTTAGGTTGGGGGGAGGGGTTTTATGCGA
TGGAGTTTCCCCACACTGAGTGGGTGGAGACTGAAGTTAGGCCAGCTTGGCACTTGATGTAATTCTCCTT
GGAATTTGCCCTTTTTGAGTTTGGATCTTGGTTCATTCTCAAGCCTCAGACAGTGGTTCAAAGTTTTTTT
CTTCCATTTCAGGTGTCGTGAGAGCTCGTTTAGTGAACCGTCAGATCGCCTGGAGACGCCATCCACGCTG
TTTTGACCTCCATAGAAGAGAACGGGACCGATCCAAATTCTCGAGGCTAGCGCCACCATGGTGAGCAAGG
GCGAGGAGCTGTTCACCGGGGTGGTGCCCATCCTGGTCGAGCTGGACGGCGACGTAAACGGCCACAAGTT
CAGCGTGAGGGGCGAGGGCGAGGGCGATGCCACCAACGGCAAGCTGACCCTGAAGTTCATCTGCACCACC
GGCAAGCTGCCCGTGCCCTGGCCCACCCTCGTGACCACCCTGAGCCACGGCGTGCAGTGCTTCGCCCGCT
ACCCCGACCACATGAAGCAGCACGACTTCTTCAAGTCCGCCATGCCCGAAGGCTACGTCCAGGAGCGCAC
CATCTTCTTCAAGGACGACGGCACCTACAAGACCCGCGCCGAGGTGAAGTTCGAGGGCGACACCCTAGTG
AACCGCATCGAGCTGAAGGGCGTCGACTTCAAGGAGGACGGCAACATCCTGGGGCACAAGCTGGAGTACA
ACTTCAACAGCCACAACATCTATATCATGGCCGTCAAGCAGAAGAACGGCATCAAGGTGAACTTCAAGAT
CCGCCACAACGTGGAGGACGGCAGCGTGCAGCTCGCCGACCACTACCAGCAGAACACCCCCATCGGCGAC
GGCCCCGTGCTGCTGCCCGACAGCCACTACCTGAGCACCCAGTCCGTGCTGAGCAAAGACCCCAACGAGA
AGCGCGATCACATGGTCCTGCTGGAGTTCCGCACCGCCGCCGGGATCACTCTCGGCATGGACGAGCTGTA
CAAGGAATTCGGTAGCAAGCTTGGTAGTGGAGCAACTAACTTTTCCCTGCTCAAACAAGCCGGGGATGTA
GAGGAGAACCCCGGCCCCGCCCCCCTTAAGATGGCCAAGCCTTTGTCTCAAGAAGAATCCACCCTCATTG
AAAGAGCAACGGCTACAATCAACAGCATCCCCATCTCTGAGGACTACAGCGTCGCCAGCGCAGCTCTCTC
TAGCGACGGCCGCATCTTCACTGGTGTCAATGTATATCATTTTACTGGGGGACCTTGTGCAGAACTCGTG
GTGCTGGGCACTGCTGCTGCTGCGGCAGCTGGCAACCTGACTTGTATCGTCGCGATCGGAAATGAGAACA
GGGGCATCTTGAGCCCCTGCGGACGGTGCCGACAGGTGCTTCTCGATCTGCATCCTGGGATCAAAGCCAT
AGTGAAGGACAGTGATGGACAGCCGACGGCAGTTGGGATTCGTGAATTGCTGCCCTCTGGTTATGTGTGG
GAGGGCTAAGCGGCCGCTCGAGTCTAGAGGGCCCGTTTAAACCCGCTGATCAGCCTCGACTGTGCCTTCT
AGTTGCCAGCCATCTGTTGTTTGCCCCTCCCCCGTGCCTTCCTTGACCCTGGAAGGTGCCACTCCCACTG
TCCTTTCCTAATAAAATGAGGAAATTGCATCGCATTGTCTGAGTAGGTGTCATTCTATTCTGGGGGGTGG
GGTGGGGCAGGACAGCAAGGGGGAGGATTGGGAAGTCAATAGCAGGCATGCTGGGGATGCGGTGGGCTCT
ATGGCTTCTGAGGCAGGTCGAAGAGACTGCCCGACACATCTTAGTGAGCGCATCGCGATAAGCTCTAGAG
GGACAGCCCCCCCCCAAAGCCCCCAGGGATGTAATTACGTCCCTCCCCCGCTAGGGGGCAGCAGCGAGCC
GCCCGGGGCTCCGCTCCGGTCCGGCGCTCCCCCCGCATCCCCGAGCCGGCAGCGTGCGGGGACAGCCCGG
GCACGGGGAAGGTGGCACGGGATCGCTTTCCTCTGAACGCTTCTCGCTGCTCTTTGAGCCTGCAGACACC
TGGGGGGATACGGGGAAAAAGCTTTAGGCTGAAAGAGAGATTTAGAATGACAGAATCATAGAACGGCCTG
CGTACGGATGGGGCTCTAGCTCTAGAGCTTGATATCGAATTCCTGCAGCCCCGCTAGAGGGACAGCCCCC
CCCCAAAGCCCCCAGGGATGTAATTACGTCCCTCCCCCGCTAGGGGGCAGCAGCGAGCCGCCCGGGGCTC
CGCTCCGGTCCGGCGCTCCCCCCGCATCCCCGAGCCGGCAGCGTGCGGGGACAGCCCGGGCACGGGGAAG
GTGGCACGGGATCGCTTTCCTCTGAACGCTTCTCGCTGCTCTTTGAGCCTGCAGACACCTGGGGGGATAC
GGGGAAAAAGCTTTAGGCTGAAAGAGAGATTTAGAATGACAGAATCATAGAACGGCCTGGGCGCGCCTGG
TGGCGAACGATCAACAGACGGGAGAGGTTACGAGGATGCACATGTGACCGAGGGATGGAACGACGCGTAA
CTCACGTTAAGGGATTTTGGTCATGAGCTTGCGCCGTCCCGTCAAGTCAGCGTAATGCTCTGCCAGTGTT
ACAACCAATTAACCAATTCTGATTAGAAAAACTCATCGAGCATCAAATGAAACTGCAATTTATTCATATC
AGGATTATCAATACCATATTTTTGAAAAAGCCGTTTCTGTAATGAAGGAGAAAACTCACCGAGGCAGTTC
CATAGGATGGCAAGATCCTGGTATCGGTCTGCGATTCCGACTCGTCCAACATCAATACAACCTATTAATT
TCCCCTCGTCAAAAATAAGGTTATCAAGTGAGAAATCACCATGAGTGACGACTGAATCCGGTGAGAATGG
CAAAAGTTTATGCATTTCTTTCCAGACTTGTTCAACAGGCCAGCCATTACGCTCGTCATCAAAATCACTC
GCATCAACCAAACCGTTATTCATTCGTGATTGCGCCTGAGCGAGACGAAATACGCGATCGCTGTTAAAAG
GACAATTACAAACAGGAATCGAATGCAACCGGCGCAGGAACACTGCCAGCGCATCAACAATATTTTCACC
TGAATCAGGATATTCTTCTAATACCTGGAATGCTGTTTTTCCGGGGATCGCAGTGGTGAGTAACCATGCA
TCATCAGGAGTACGGATAAAATGCTTGATGGTCGGAAGAGGCATAAATTCCGTCAGCCAGTTTAGTCTGA
CCATCTCATCTGTAACATCATTGGCAACGCTACCTTTGCCATGTTTCAGAAACAACTCTGGCGCATCGGG
CTTCCCATACAAGCGATAGATTGTCGCACCTGATTGCCCGACATTATCGCGAGCCCATTTATACCCATAT
AAATCAGCATCCATGTTGGAATTTAATCGCGGCCTCGACGTTTCCCGTTGAATATGGCTCATAACACCCC
TTGTATTACTGTTTATGTAAGCAGACAGTTTTATTGTTCATGATGATATATTTTTATCTTGTGCAATGTA
ACATCAGAGATTTTGAGACACGGGCCATGCTAGCTCCAGCAAAAGGCCAGGAACCGTAAAAAGGCCGCGT
TGCTGGCGTTTTTCCATAGGCTCCGCCCCCCTGACGAGCATCACAAAAATCGACGCTCAAGTCAGAGGTG
GCGAAACCCGACAGGACTATAAAGATACCAGGCGTTTCCCCCTGGAAGCTCCCTCGTGCGCTCTCCTGTT
CCGACCCTGCCGCTTACCGGATACCTGTCCGCCTTTCTCCCTTCGGGAAGCGTGGCGCTTTCTCATAGCT
CACGCTGTAGGTATCTCAGTTCGGTGTAGGTCGTTCGCTCCAAGCTGGGCTGTGTGCACGAACCCCCCGT
TCAGCCCGACCGCTGCGCCTTATCCGGTAACTATCGTCTTGAGTCCAACCCGGTAAGACACGACTTATCG
CCACTGGCAGCAGCCACTGGTAACAGGATTAGCAGAGCGAGGTATGTAGGCGGTGCTACAGAGTTCTTGA
AGTGGTGGCCTAACTAC
