>Addgene plasmid #138737 | pHIE056 ZF43x6-S mKate2 EF1a VP16-ZF43 EF1a EBFP2-P2A-BlastR | depositor partial sequence | sequence record 268139 | ZF43x6-Spaced promoter
AGATCTGAATTCGGATCCAGAGTGAGGACTACCTATAGAAGTAAGAGTGAGGACAATCGTATACAAGTAG
ATCCAGAGTGAGGACTACCTATAGAAGTAAGAGTGAGGACAATCGTATACAAGTAGATCCAGAGTGAGGA
CTACCTATAGAAGTAAGAGTGAGGACAATCGTATACAAGTAGATCCCTCTAGAGGGTATATAATGGGGGC
CACTAGTCTACTACCAGAGCTCATCGCTAGC
