>Addgene plasmid #138737 | pHIE056 ZF43x6-S mKate2 EF1a VP16-ZF43 EF1a EBFP2-P2A-BlastR | depositor partial sequence | sequence record 268140 | VP16-ZF43 gene
ATGGATTATAAGGATCACGATGGCGACTACAAGGACCACGATATTGACTACAAAGACGATGACGATAAAA
TGGCTCCTAAGAAAAAGCGCAAAGTCGGTATCCATGGCGTTCCCGTCGACGGTGGACTGCAGGCCCCACC
AACCGATGTTTCTTTAGGTGATGAGTTACATTTGGACGGTGAGGACGTAGCTATGGCACATGCAGATGCC
TTAGACGATTTTGACTTGGATATGTTAGGAGATGGAGATTCACCAGGACCTGGTTTCACACCACACGATT
CAGCTCCATACGGTGCTTTGGACATGGCCGATTTCGAATTTGAACAGATGTTTACTGATGCCTTGGGTAT
AGACGAATACGGTGGTGGAGCTAGACCCGGGGAGCGCCCCTTCCAGTGTCGCATTTGCATGCGGAACTTT
TCGCGCCAGGACAGGCTTGACAGGCATACCCGTACTCATACCGGTGAAAAACCGTTTCAGTGTCGGATCT
GTATGCGAAATTTCTCCCAGAAGGAGCACTTGGCGGGGCATCTACGTACGCACACCGGCGAGAAGCCATT
CCAATGCCGAATATGCATGCGCAACTTCAGTCGCCGCGACAACCTGAACCGGCACCTAAAAACCCACCTG
AGAGGATCTTAA
